Addgene plasmid #66842: pAVU6+27-F30-2xdBroccoli
Purpose: Expresses two dimeric Broccoli aptamers in the F30 scaffold in mammalian cells
Depositing lab: Samie Jaffrey. Depositing organization: Cornell University. Publication: In-gel imaging of RNA processing using broccoli reveals optimal aptamer expression strategies. Filonov GS, Kam CW, Song W, Jaffrey SR. Chem Biol. 2015 May 21;22(5):649-60. doi: 10.1016/j.chembiol.2015.04.018. PubMed 26000751.
Backbone
  Vector backbone: pAVU6+27
  Vector type: Mammalian Expression
  Selectable markers: Neomycin (select with G418)
  Backbone size w/o insert (bp): 6151
  Total vector size (bp): 6385
Growth in bacteria
  Bacterial resistance: Ampicillin, 100 μg/mL
  Growth temperature: 37°C
  Growth strain: DH5alpha
  Copy number: Unknown
Gene/Insert
  Gene/Insert name: Two dimeric Broccoli aptamers in the F30 scaffold
  Species: Synthetic
  Insert size (bp): 234
  Promoter: U6
  Cloning method: Restriction Enzyme; 5′ cloning site SalI (not destroyed); 3′ cloning site XbaI (not destroyed)
  Sequencing primers: 5′ Seq-pAV-F
Terms and licenses: Academic/Nonprofit Terms; Industry Terms: Not Available to Industry
How to cite: pAVU6+27-F30-2xdBroccoli was a gift from Samie Jaffrey (Addgene plasmid # 66842 ; http://n2t.net/addgene:66842 ; RRID:Addgene_66842)
