[The description below was written by a language model from this plasmid's Addgene catalogue record and pLannotate feature annotations shown in this document.]
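Description:
pAVU6+27-F30-2xdBroccoli is a mammalian expression plasmid built on the pAVU6+27 backbone for producing a fluorogenic RNA aptamer rather than a protein. It is propagated in E. coli through a high-copy ColE1/pUC-type origin with ampicillin selection (AmpR promoter and β-lactamase), and it also carries an f1 origin. For selection in mammalian cells, an SV40 enhancer/early promoter drives a neomycin phosphotransferase (neo) gene on the strand opposite the aptamer cassette, conferring G418 resistance. This cassette retains flanking Tn5-derived remnants (tnpA and ble fragments), followed by SV40 small t intron and polyadenylation sequences. Partial AAV2 inverted terminal repeat fragments are annotated on either side of the mammalian cassettes. They appear to be a legacy of the backbone, and the record does not describe the plasmid as an AAV packaging vector.

The payload is a 234 bp synthetic insert cloned between SalI and XbaI sites downstream of the human U6 promoter, an RNA polymerase III promoter suited to high-level transcription of small structured RNAs. The insert encodes two dimeric Broccoli aptamers, giving four Broccoli units per transcript, embedded in the F30 scaffold, an RNA framework that holds the aptamers. Broccoli becomes fluorescent when it binds a small-molecule fluorophore such as DFHBI, so the transcript serves as a bright RNA reporter. The associated work concerns in-gel imaging of RNA processing and comparison of aptamer expression strategies. The insert itself is not annotated in the feature table, lying in the unannotated gap after the U6 promoter. The sequenced record (6,201 nt) is also somewhat shorter than the catalogued total size of 6,385 bp.
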