Features (pLannotate 1.2.2; 19 found; start..end, strand, type, name):
    712..1035    -  CDS            tnpA (fragment): TN5P_ECOLX - Also known as tnp. Experimental evidence at protein level: Swiss-Prot protein existence level 1. Mediates transposition of transposon Tn5 by a 'cut and paste' mechanism. First, the monomeric transposase binds the 19 bp inverted DNA repeats flanking the transposon. Then, dimerization of the DNA- bound transposase creates a synaptic DNA complex. After nicking of the first DNA strand, excision of the transposon proceeds through a series of intermediates. The transposase then mediates the insertion of the transposon at a new site by strand transfer. The activity of the wild- type tran
   1037..1366    -  promoter       SV40 promoter: SV40 enhancer and early promoter
   1399..1639    +  promoter       U6 promoter: RNA polymerase III promoter for human U6 snRNA
   1947..1967    +  misc_feature   MCS (fragment): pUC18/19 multiple cloning site
   2025..2146    +  polyA_signal   SV40 poly(A) signal: SV40 polyadenylation signal
   2195..2324    +  repeat_region  AAV2 ITR (fragment): inverted terminal repeat of adeno-associated virus serotype 2 inverted
   2347..2414    +  CDS            lacZα (fragment): LacZα fragment of β-galactosidase; lacZ fragment
   2445..2873    -  rep_origin     f1 ori (sequence partly withheld): f1 bacteriophage origin of replication; arrow indicates direction of (+) strand synthesis
   2900..3004    +  promoter       AmpR promoter: bla
   3005..3865    +  CDS            AmpR: β-lactamase; bla; confers resistance to ampicillin, carbenicillin, and related antibiotics
   4036..4624    +  rep_origin     ori: high-copy-number ColE1/pMB1/pBR322/pUC origin of replication
   4789..4837    -  repeat_region  AAV2 ITR (fragment): inverted terminal repeat of adeno-associated virus serotype 2 inverted
   4893..5027    -  polyA_signal   SV40 poly(A) signal: SV40 polyadenylation signal
   5050..5133    -  CDS            large T antigen (fragment): large T antigen from SV40 (simian virus 40)
   5452..5472    -  CDS            SV40 NLS: nuclear localization signal of SV40 (simian virus 40) large T antigen
   5602..5667    -  intron         small t intron: SV40 (simian virus 40) small t antigen intron
   5669..5743    -  CDS            small t antigen (fragment): SV40 (simian virus 40) small t antigen
   5746..6066    -  CDS            ble (fragment): BLE_KLEPN - Experimental evidence at protein level: Swiss-Prot protein existence level 1. Binding protein with a strong affinity to the bleomycin family of antibiotics. Binds to CL990; an antimitotic-antibiotic compound. From Klebsiella pneumoniae.
   6090..680     -  CDS            neo (across the origin): KKA2_KLEPN - Also known as kan, nptII. Experimental evidence at protein level: Swiss-Prot protein existence level 1. Resistance to kanamycin, neomycin, paromomycin, ribostamycin, butirosin and gentamicin B. From Klebsiella pneumoniae.
>Addgene plasmid #66842 | pAVU6+27-F30-2xdBroccoli | addgene full sequence | sequence record 492528 | Addgene NGS Result
TCACGGGTAGCCAACGCTATGTCCTGATAGCGGTCCGCCACACCCAGCCGGCCACAGTCGATGAATCCAG
AAAAGCGGCCATTTTCCACCATGATATTCGGCAAGCAGGCATCGCCATGGGTCACGACGAGATCCTCGCC
GTCGGGCATGCGCGCCTTGAGCCTGGCGAACAGTTCGGCTGGCGCGAGCCCCTGATGCTCTTCGTCCAGA
TCATCCTGATCGACAAGACCGGCTTCCATCCGAGTACGTGCTCGCTCGATGCGATGTTTCGCTTGGTGGT
CGAATGGGCAGGTAGCCGGATCAAGCGTATGCAGCCGCCGCATTGCATCAGCCATGATGGATACTTTCTC
GGCAGGAGCAAGGTGAGATGACAGGAGATCCTGCCCCGGCACTTCGCCCAATAGCAGCCAGTCCCTTCCC
GCTTCAGTGACAACGTCGAGCACAGCTGCGCAAGGAACGCCCGTCGTGGCCAGCCACGATAGCCGCGCTG
CCTCGTCCTGCAGTTCATTCAGGGCACCGGACAGGTCGGTCTTGACAAAAAGAACCGGGCGCCCCTGCGC
TGACAGCCGGAACACGGCGGCATCAGAGCAGCCGATTGTCTGTTGTGCCCAGTCATAGCCGAATAGCCTC
TCCACCCAAGCGGCCGGAGAACCTGCGTGCAATCCATCTTGTTCAATCATGCGAAACGATCCTCATCCTG
TCTCTTGATCAGATCTTGATCCCCTGCGCCATCAGATCCTTGGCGGCAAGAAAGCCATCCAGTTTACTTT
GCAGGGCTTCCCAACCTTACCAGAGGGCGCCCCAGCTGGCAATTCCGGTTCGCTTGCTGTCCATAAAACC
GCCCAGTCTAGCTATCGCCATGTAAGCCCACTGCAAGCTACCTGCTTTCTCTTTGCGCTTGCGTTTTCCC
TTGTCCAGATAGCCCAGTAGCTGACATTCATCCGGGGTCAGCACCGTTTCTGCGGACTGGCTTTCTACGT
GTTCCGCTTCCTTTAGCAGCCCTTGCGCCCTGAGTGCTTGCGGCAGCGTGAAGCTTTTTGCAAAAGCCTA
GGCCTCCAAAAAAGCCTCCTCACTACTTCTGGAATAGCTCAGAGGCCGAGGCGGCCTCGGCCTCTGCATA
AATAAAAAAAATTAGTCAGCCATGGGGCGGAGAATGGGCGGAACTGGGCGGAGTTAGGGGCGGGATGGGC
GGAGTTAGGGGCGGGACTATGGTTGCTGACTAATTGAGATGCATGCTTTGCATACTTCTGCCTGCTGGGG
AGCCTGGGGACTTTCCACACCTGGTTGCTGACTAATTGAGATGCATGCTTTGCATACTTCTGCCTGCTGG
GGAGCCTGGGGACTTTCCACACCCTAACTGACACACATTCCACAGCCGGATCCAAGGTCGGGCAGGAAGA
GGGCCTATTTCCCATGATTCCTTCATATTTGCATATACGATACAAGGCTGTTAGAGAGATAATTAGAATT
AATTTGACTGTAAACACAAAGATATTAGTACAAAATACGTGACGTAGAAAGTAATAATTTCTTGGGTAGT
TTGCAGTTTTAAAATTATGTTTTAAAATGGACTATCATATGCTTACCGTAACTTGAAAGTATTTCGATTT
CTTGGCTTTATATATCTTGTGGAAAGGACGAAACACCGTGCTCGCTTCGGCAGCACATATACTAGTCGAC
TTGCCATGTGTATGTGGGAGACGGTCGGGTCCATCTGAGACGGTCGGGTCCAGATATTCGTATCTGTCGA
GTAGAGTGTGGGCTCAGATGTCGAGTAGAGTGTGGGCTCCCACATACTCTGATGATCCAGACGGTCGGGT
CCATCTGAGACGGTCGGGTCCAGATATTCGTATCTGTCGAGTAGAGTGTGGGCTCAGATGTCGAGTAGAG
TGTGGGCTGGATCATTCATGGCAATCTAGAGCGGACTTCGGTCCGCTTTTTACTAGGACCTGCAGGCATG
CAAGCTTGACGTCGGTTACCGATATCCATATGGCGGCCGCATCGATCTCGAGCCGCGGACTAGTAACTTG
TTTATTGCAGCTTATAATGGTTACAAATAAAGCAATAGCATCACAAATTTCACAAATAAAGCATTTTTTT
CACTGCATTCTAGTTGTGGTTTGTCCAAACTCATCAATGTATCTTATCATGTCTTACGTAGATAAGTAGC
ATGGCGGGTTAATCATTAACTACAAGGAACCCCTAGTGATGGAGTTGGCCACTCCCTCTCTGCGCGCTCG
CTCGCTCACTGAGGCCGGGCGACCAAAGGTCGCCCGACGCCCGGGCTTTGCCCGGGCGGCCTCAGTGAGC
GAGCGAGCGCGCAGAGAGGGACAGATCTGCAGATCTGCTGGCGTAATAGCGAAGAGGCCCGCACCGATCG
CCCTTCCCAACAGTTGCGCAGCCTGAATGGCGAATGGAAATTGTAAGCGTTAATATTTTGTTAAAATTCG
CGTTAAATTTTTGTTAAATCAGCTCATTTTTTAACCAATAGGCCGAAATCGGCAAAATCCCTTATAAATC
AAAAGAATAGACCGAGATAGGGT
[37 nt withheld, positions 2544-2580]
AAAGAACGTGGACTCCAACGTCAAAGG
[49 nt withheld, positions 2608-2656]
T
[91 nt withheld, positions 2658-2748]
G
[124 nt withheld, positions 2750-2873]
CAGGTGGCACTTTTCGGGGAAATGTGCGCGGAACCCCTATTTGTTTATTTTTCTAAATACATTCAAATAT
GTATCCGCTCATGAGACAATAACCCTGATAAATGCTTCAATAATATTGAAAAAGGAAGAGTATGAGTATT
CAACATTTCCGTGTCGCCCTTATTCCCTTTTTTGCGGCATTTTGCCTTCCTGTTTTTGCTCACCCAGAAA
CGCTGGTGAAAGTAAAAGATGCTGAAGATCAGTTGGGTGCACGAGTGGGTTACATCGAACTGGATCTCAA
CAGCGGTAAGATCCTTGAGAGTTTTCGCCCCGAAGAACGTTTTCCAATGATGAGCACTTTTAAAGTTCTG
CTATGTGGCGCGGTATTATCCCGTATTGACGCCGGGCAAGAGCAACTCGGTCGCCGCATACACTATTCTC
AGAATGACTTGGTTGAGTACTCACCAGTCACAGAAAAGCATCTTACGGATGGCATGACAGTAAGAGAATT
ATGCAGTGCTGCCATAACCATGAGTGATAACACTGCGGCCAACTTACTTCTGACAACGATCGGAGGACCG
AAGGAGCTAACCGCTTTTTTGCACAACATGGGGGATCATGTAACTCGCCTTGATCGTTGGGAACCGGAGC
TGAATGAAGCCATACCAAACGACGAGCGTGACACCACGATGCCTGTAGCAATGGCAACAACGTTGCGCAA
ACTATTAACTGGCGAACTACTTACTCTAGCTTCCCGGCAACAATTAATAGACTGGATGGAGGCGGATAAA
GTTGCAGGACCACTTCTGCGCTCGGCCCTTCCGGCTGGCTGGTTTATTGCTGATAAATCTGGAGCCGGTG
AGCGTGGGTCTCGCGGTATCATTGCAGCACTGGGGCCAGATGGTAAGCCCTCCCGTATCGTAGTTATCTA
CACGACGGGGAGTCAGGCAACTATGGATGAACGAAATAGACAGATCGCTGAGATAGGTGCCTCACTGATT
AAGCATTGGTAACTGTCAGACCAAGTTTACTCATATATACTTTAGATTGATTTAAAACTTCATTTTTAAT
TTAAAAGGATCTAGGTGAAGATCCTTTTTGATAATCTCATGACCAAAATCCCTTAACGTGAGTTTTCGTT
CCACTGAGCGTCAGACCCCGTAGAAAAGATCAAAGGATCTTCTTGAGATCCTTTTTTTCTGCGCGTAATC
TGCTGCTTGCAAACAAAAAAACCACCGCTACCAGCGGTGGTTTGTTTGCCGGATCAAGAGCTACCAACTC
TTTTTCCGAAGGTAACTGGCTTCAGCAGAGCGCAGATACCAAATACTGTTCTTCTAGTGTAGCCGTAGTT
AGGCCACCACTTCAAGAACTCTGTAGCACCGCCTACATACCTCGCTCTGCTAATCCTGTTACCAGTGGCT
GCTGCCAGTGGCGATAAGTCGTGTCTTACCGGGTTGGACTCAAGACGATAGTTACCGGATAAGGCGCAGC
GGTCGGGCTGAACGGGGGGTTCGTGCACACAGCCCAGCTTGGAGCGAACGACCTACACCGAACTGAGATA
CCTACAGCGTGAGCTATGAGAAAGCGCCACGCTTCCCGAAGGGAGAAAGGCGGACAGGTATCCGGTAAGC
GGCAGGGTCGGAACAGGAGAGCGCACGAGGGAGCTTCCAGGGGGAAACGCCTGGTATCTTTATAGTCCTG
TCGGGTTTCGCCACCTCTGACTTGAGCGTCGATTTTTGTGATGCTCGTCAGGGGGGCGGAGCCTATGGAA
AAACGCCAGCAACGCGGCCTTTTTACGGTTCCTGGCCTTTTGCTGGCCTTTTGCTCACATGTTCTTTCCT
GCGTTATCCCCTGATTCTGTGGATAACCGTATTACCGCCTTTGAGTGAGCTGATACCGCTCGCCGCAGCC
GAACGACCGAGCGCAGCGAGTCAGTGAGCGAGCGCGCAGAGAGGGAGTGGCCAACTCCATCACTAGGGGT
TCCTGGAGGGGTGGAGTCGTGACGTGAATTACGTCATAGGGTTAGGGAGGTCCTGGATCGATCCAGACAT
GATAAGATACATTGATGAGTTTGGACAAACCACAACTAGAATGCAGTGAAAAAAATGCTTTATTTGTGAA
ATTTGTGATGCTATTGCTTTATTTGTAACCATTATAAGCTGCAATAAACAAGTTAACAACAACAATTGCA
TTCATTTTATGTTTCAGGTTCAGGGGGAGGTGTGGGAGGTTTTTTAAAGCAAGTAAAACCTCTACAAATG
TGGTATGGCTGATTATGATCTCTAGTCAAGGCACTATACATCAAATATTCCTTATTAACCCCTTTACAAA
TTAAAAAGCTAAAGGTACACAATTTTTGAGCATAGTTATTAATAGCAGACACTCTATGCCTGTGTGGAGT
AAGAAAAAACAGTATGTTATGATTATAACTGTTATGCCTACTTATAAAGGTTACAGAATATTTTTCCATA
ATTTTCTTGTATAGCAGTGCAGCTTTTTCCTTTGTGGTGTAAATAGCAAAGCAAGCAAGAGTTCTATTAC
TAAACACAGCATGACTCAAAAAACTTAGCAATTCTGAAGGAAAGTCCTTGGGGTCTTCTACCTTTCTCTT
CTTTTTTGGAGGAGTAGAATGTTGAGAGTCAGCAGTAGCCTCATCATCACTAGATGGCATTTCTTCTGAG
CAAAACAGGTTTTCCTCATTAAAGGCATTCCACCACTGCTCCCATTCATCAGTTCCATAGGTTGGAATCT
AAAATACACAAACAATTAGAATCAGTAGTTTAACACATTATACACTTAAAAATTTTATATTTACCTTAGA
GCTTTAAATCTCTGTAGGTAGTTTGTCCAATTATGTCACACCACAGAAGTAAGGTTCCTTCACAAAGATC
CGGACCAAAGCGGCCATCGTGCCTCCCCACTCCTGCAGTTCGGGGGCATGGATGCGCGGATAGCCGCTGC
TGGTTTCCTGGATGCCGACGGATTTGCACTGCCGGTAGAACTCCGCGAGGTCGTCCAGCCTCAGGCAGCA
GCTGAACCAACTCGCGAGGGGATCGAGCCCGGGGTGGGCGAAGAACTCCAGCATGAGATCCCCGCGCTGG
AGGATCATCCAGCCGGCGTCCCGGAAAACGATTCCGAAGCCCAACCTTTCATAGAAGGCGGCGGTGGAAT
CGAAATCTCGTGATGGCAGGTTGGGCGTCGCTTGGTCGGTCATTTCGAACCCCAGAGTCCCGCTCAGAAG
AACTCGTCAAGAAGGCGATAGAAGGCGATGCGCTGCGAATCGGGAGCGGCGATACCGTAAAGCACGAGGA
AGCGGTCAGCCCATTCGCCGCCAAGCTCTTCAGCAATA
