>Addgene plasmid #66842 | pAVU6+27-F30-2xdBroccoli | addgene partial sequence | sequence record 117268 | pBABE3 5'-ACCCTAACTGACACACATTCC-3'
GGCCTATTTCCCATGATTCCTTCATATTTGCATATACGATACAAGGCTGTTAGAGAGATAATTAGAATTA
ATTTGACTGTAAACACAAAGATATTAGTACAAAATACGTGACGTAGAAAGTAATAATTTCTTGGGTAGTT
TGCAGTTTTAAAATTATGTTTTAAAATGGACTATCATATGCTTACCGTAACTTGAAAGTATTTCGATTTC
TTGGCTTTATATATCTTGTGGAAAGGACGAAACACCGTGCTCGCTTCGGCAGCACATATACTAGTCGACT
TGCCATGTGTATGTGGGAGACGGTCGGGTCCATCTGAGACGGTCGGGTCCAGATATTCGTATCTGTCGAG
TAGAGTGTGGGCTCAGATGTCGAGTAGAGTGTGGGCTCCCACATACTCTGATGATCCAGACGGTCGGGTC
CATCTGAGACGGTCGGGTCCAGATATTCGTATCTGTCGAGTAGAGTGTGGGCTCAGATGTCGAGTAGAGT
GTGGGCTGGATCATTCATGGCAATCTAGAGCGGACTTCGGTCCGCTTTTTACTAGGACCTGCAGGCATGC
AAGCTTGACGTCGGTTACCGATATCCATATGGCGGCCGCATCGATCTCGAGCCGCGGACTAGTAACTTGT
TTATTGCAGCTTATAATGGTTACAAATAAAGCAATAGCATCACAAATTTCACAAATAAAGCATTTTTTTC
ACTGCATTCTAGTTGTGGTTTGTCCAAACTCATCAATGTATCTTATCATGTCTTACGTAGATAAGTAGCA
TGGCGGGTTAATCATTAACTACAAGGAACCCCTAGTGATGGAGTTGGCCA
