>Addgene plasmid #66842 | pAVU6+27-F30-2xdBroccoli | addgene partial sequence | sequence record 117277 | SV40-splice-R2 5'-CACAAACAATTAGAATCAGTAG-3'
AAAATTTTATATTTACCTTAGAGCTTTAAATCTCTGTAGGTAGTTTGTCCAATTATGTCACACCACAGAA
GTAAGGTTCCTTCACAAAGATCCGGACCAAAGCGGCCATCGTGCCTCCCCACTCCTGCAGTTCGGGGGCA
TGGATGCGCGGATAGCCGCTGCTGGTTTCCTGGATGCCGACGGATTTGCACTGCCGGTAGAACTCCGCGA
GGTCGTCCAGCCTCAGGCAGCAGCTGAACCAACTCGCGAGGGGATCGAGCCCGGGGTGGGCGAAGAACTC
CAGCATGAGATCCCCGCGCTGGAGGATCATCCAGCCGGCGTCCCGGAAAACGATTCCGAAGCCCAACCTT
TCATAGAAGGCGGCGGTGGAATCGAAATCTCGTGATGGCAGGTTGGGCGTCGCTTGGTCGGTCATTTCGA
ACCCCAGAGTCCCGCTCAGAAGAACTCGTCAAGAAGGCGATAGAAGGCGATGCGCTGCGAATCGGGAGCG
GCGATACCGTAAAGCACGAGGAAGCGGTCAGCCCATTCGCCGCCAAGCTCTTCAGCAATATCACGGGTAG
CCAACGCTATGTCCTGATAGCGGTCCGCCACACCCAGCCGGCCACAGTCGATGAATCCAGAAAAGCGGCC
ATTTTCCACCATGATATTCGGCAAGCAGGCATCGCCATGGGTCACGACGAGATCCTCGCCGTCGGGCATG
CGCGCCTTGAGCCTGGCGAACAGTTCGGCTGGCGCGAGCCCCTGATGCTCTTCGTCCAGATCATCCTGAT
CGACAAGACCGGCTTCCATCCGAGTACGTGCTCGCTCGATGCGATGTTTCGCTTGGTGGTCGAATGGGCA
GGTAGCCGGATCAAGCGTATGCAGCCGCCGCATTGCATCAGCCATGATGGATACTTTCTCGGCAGGAGCA
AGGTGAGATGACAGGAGATCCTGCCCCGGCACTTCGCCCAATAGCAGCCAGTCCCTTCCCGCTTCAGTGA
CA
